>Addgene plasmid #76496 | NME7 gRNA (BRDN0001148617) | addgene full sequence | sequence record 185952 | Addgene Assembled Sequence
CCCGGGTGCAAAGATGGATAAAGTTTTAAACAGAGAGGAATCTTTGCAGCTAATGGACCTTCTAGGTCTT
GAAAGGAGTGGGAATTGGCTCCGGTGCCCGTCAGTGGGCAGAGCGCACATCGCCCACAGTCCCCGAGAAG
TTGGGGGGAGGGGTCGGCAATTGATCCGGTGCCTAGAGAAGGTGGCGCGGGGTAAACTGGGAAAGTGATG
TCGTGTACTGGCTCCGCCTTTTTCCCGAGGGTGGGGGAGAACCGTATATAAGTGCAGTAGTCGCCGTGAA
CGTTCTTTTTCGCAACGGGTTTGCCGCCAGAACACAGGTAAGTGCCGTGTGTGGTTCCCGCGGGCCTGGC
CTCTTTACGGGTTATGGCCCTTGCGTGCCTTGAATTACTTCCACCTGGCTGCAGTACGTGATTCTTGATC
CCGAGCTTCGGGTTGGAAGTGGGTGGGAGAGTTCGAGGCCTTGCGCTTAAGGAGCCCCTTCGCCTCGTGC
TTGAGTTGAGGCCTGGCCTGGGCGCTGGGGCCGCCGCGTGCGAATCTGGTGGCACCTTCGCGCCTGTCTC
GCTGCTTTCGATAAGTCTCTAGCCATTTAAAATTTTTGATGACCTGCTGCGACGCTTTTTTTCTGGCAAG
ATAGTCTTGTAAATGCGGGCCAAGATCTGCACACTGGTATTTCGGTTTTTGGGGCCGCGGGCGGCGACGG
GGCCCGTGCGTCCCAGCGCACATGTTCGGCGAGGCGGGGCCTGCGAGCGCGGCCACCGAGAATCGGACGG
GGGTAGTCTCAAGCTGGCCGGCCTGCTCTGGTGCCTGGCCTCGCGCCGCCGTGTATCGCCCCGCCCTGGG
CGGCAAGGCTGGCCCGGTCGGCACCAGTTGCGTGAGCGGAAAGATGGCCGCTTCCCGGCCCTGCTGCAGG
GAGCTCAAAATGGAGGACGCGGCGCTCGGGAGAGCGGGCGGGTGAGTCACCCACACAAAGGAAAAGGGCC
TTTCCGTCCTCAGCCGTCGCTTCATGTGACTCCACGGAGTACCGGGCGCCGTCCAGGCACCTCGATTAGT
TCTCGAGCTTTTGGAGTACGTCGTCTTTAGGTTGGGGGGAGGGGTTTTATGCGATGGAGTTTCCCCACAC
TGAGTGGGTGGAGACTGAAGTTAGGCCAGCTTGGCACTTGATGTAATTCTCCTTGGAATTTGCCCTTTTT
GAGTTTGGATCTTGGTTCATTCTCAAGCCTCAGACAGTGGTTCAAAGTTTTTTTCTTCCATTTCAGGTGT
CGTGACGTACGGCCACCATGACCGAGTACAAGCCCACGGTGCGCCTCGCCACCCGCGACGACGTCCCCAG
GGCCGTACGCACCCTCGCCGCCGCGTTCGCCGACTACCCCGCCACGCGCCACACCGTCGATCCGGACCGC
CACATCGAGCGGGTCACCGAGCTGCAAGAACTCTTCCTCACGCGCGTCGGGCTCGACATCGGCAAGGTGT
GGGTCGCGGACGACGGCGCCGCCGTGGCGGTCTGGACCACGCCGGAGAGCGTCGAAGCGGGGGCGGTGTT
CGCCGAGATCGGCCCGCGCATGGCCGAGTTGAGCGGTTCCCGGCTGGCCGCGCAGCAACAGATGGAAGGC
CTCCTGGCGCCGCACCGGCCCAAGGAGCCCGCGTGGTTCCTGGCCACCGTCGGAGTCTCGCCCGACCACC
AGGGCAAGGGTCTGGGCAGCGCCGTCGTGCTCCCCGGAGTGGAGGCGGCCGAGCGCGCCGGGGTGCCCGC
CTTCCTGGAGACCTCCGCGCCCCGCAACCTCCCCTTCTACGAGCGGCTCGGCTTCACCGTCACCGCCGAC
GTCGAGGTGCCCGAAGGACCGCGCACCTGGTGCATGACCCGCAAGCCCGGTGCCTGAACGCGTTAAGTCG
ACAATCAACCTCTGGATTACAAAATTTGTGAAAGATTGACTGGTATTCTTAACTATGTTGCTCCTTTTAC
GCTATGTGGATACGCTGCTTTAATGCCTTTGTATCATGCTATTGCTTCCCGTATGGCTTTCATTTTCTCC
TCCTTGTATAAATCCTGGTTGCTGTCTCTTTATGAGGAGTTGTGGCCCGTTGTCAGGCAACGTGGCGTGG
TGTGCACTGTGTTTGCTGACGCAACCCCCACTGGTTGGGGCATTGCCACCACCTGTCAGCTCCTTTCCGG
GACTTTCGCTTTCCCCCTCCCTATTGCCACGGCGGAACTCATCGCCGCCTGCCTTGCCCGCTGCTGGACA
GGGGCTCGGCTGTTGGGCACTGACAATTCCGTGGTGTTGTCGGGGAAATCATCGTCCTTTCCTTGGCTGC
TCGCCTGTGTTGCCACCTGGATTCTGCGCGGGACGTCCTTCTGCTACGTCCCTTCGGCCCTCAATCCAGC
GGACCTTCCTTCCCGCGGCCTGCTGCCGGCTCTGCGGCCTCTTCCGCGTCTTCGCCTTCGCCCTCAGACG
AGTCGGATCTCCCTTTGGGCCGCCTCCCCGCGTCGACTTTAAGACCAATGACTTACAAGGCAGCTGTAGA
TCTTAGCCACTTTTTAAAAGAAAAGGGGGGACTGGAAGGGCTAATTCACTCCCAACGAAGACAAGATCTG
CTTTTTGCTTGTACTGGGTCTCTCTGGTTAGACCAGATCTGAGCCTGGGAGCTCTCTGGCTAACTAGGGA
ACCCACTGCTTAAGCCTCAATAAAGCTTGCCTTGAGTGCTTCAAGTAGTGTGTGCCCGTCTGTTGTGTGA
CTCTGGTAACTAGAGATCCCTCAGACCCTTTTAGTCAGTGTGGAAAATCTCTAGCAGTACGTATAGTAGT
TCATGTCATCTTATTATTCAGTATTTATAACTTGCAAAGAAATGAATATCAGAGAGTGAGAGGAACTTGT
TTATTGCAGCTTATAATGGTTACAAATAAAGCAATAGCATCACAAATTTCACAAATAAAGCATTTTTTTC
ACTGCATTCTAGTTGTGGTTTGTCCAAACTCATCAATGTATCTTATCATGTCTGGCTCTAGCTATCCCGC
CCCTAACTCCGCCCATCCCGCCCCTAACTCCGCCCAGTTCCGCCCATTCTCCGCCCCATGGCTGACTAAT
TTTTTTTATTTATGCAGAGGCCGAGGCCGCCTCGGCCTCTGAGCTATTCCAGAAGTAGTGAGGAGGCTTT
TTTGGAGGCCTAGGGACGTACCCAATTCGCCCTATAGTGAGTCGTATTACGCGCGCTCACTGGCCGTCGT
TTTACAACGTCGTGACTGGGAAAACCCTGGCGTTACCCAACTTAATCGCCTTGCAGCACATCCCCCTTTC
GCCAGCTGGCGTAATAGCGAAGAGGCCCGCACCGATCGCCCTTCCCAACAGTTGCGCAGCCTGAATGGCG
AATGGG
[124 nt withheld, positions 3367-3490]
C
[91 nt withheld, positions 3492-3582]
A
[49 nt withheld, positions 3584-3632]
CCTTTGACGTTGGAGTCCACGTTCTTT
[37 nt withheld, positions 3660-3696]
ACCCTATCTCGGTCTATTCTTTTGATTTATAAGGGATTTTGCCGATTTCGGCCTATTGGTTAAAAAATGA
GCTGATTTAACAAAAATTTAACGCGAATTTTAACAAAATATTAACGCTTACAATTTAGGTGGCACTTTTC
GGGGAAATGTGCGCGGAACCCCTATTTGTTTATTTTTCTAAATACATTCAAATATGTATCCGCTCATGAG
ACAATAACCCTGATAAATGCTTCAATAATATTGAAAAAGGAAGAGTATGAGTATTCAACATTTCCGTGTC
GCCCTTATTCCCTTTTTTGCGGCATTTTGCCTTCCTGTTTTTGCTCACCCAGAAACGCTGGTGAAAGTAA
AAGATGCTGAAGATCAGTTGGGTGCACGAGTGGGTTACATCGAACTGGATCTCAACAGCGGTAAGATCCT
TGAGAGTTTTCGCCCCGAAGAACGTTTTCCAATGATGAGCACTTTTAAAGTTCTGCTATGTGGCGCGGTA
TTATCCCGTATTGACGCCGGGCAAGAGCAACTCGGTCGCCGCATACACTATTCTCAGAATGACTTGGTTG
AGTACTCACCAGTCACAGAAAAGCATCTTACGGATGGCATGACAGTAAGAGAATTATGCAGTGCTGCCAT
AACCATGAGTGATAACACTGCGGCCAACTTACTTCTGACAACGATCGGAGGACCGAAGGAGCTAACCGCT
TTTTTGCACAACATGGGGGATCATGTAACTCGCCTTGATCGTTGGGAACCGGAGCTGAATGAAGCCATAC
CAAACGACGAGCGTGACACCACGATGCCTGTAGCAATGGCAACAACGTTGCGCAAACTATTAACTGGCGA
ACTACTTACTCTAGCTTCCCGGCAACAATTAATAGACTGGATGGAGGCGGATAAAGTTGCAGGACCACTT
CTGCGCTCGGCCCTTCCGGCTGGCTGGTTTATTGCTGATAAATCTGGAGCCGGTGAGCGTGGGTCTCGCG
GTATCATTGCAGCACTGGGGCCAGATGGTAAGCCCTCCCGTATCGTAGTTATCTACACGACGGGGAGTCA
GGCAACTATGGATGAACGAAATAGACAGATCGCTGAGATAGGTGCCTCACTGATTAAGCATTGGTAACTG
TCAGACCAAGTTTACTCATATATACTTTAGATTGATTTAAAACTTCATTTTTAATTTAAAAGGATCTAGG
TGAAGATCCTTTTTGATAATCTCATGACCAAAATCCCTTAACGTGAGTTTTCGTTCCACTGAGCGTCAGA
CCCCGTAGAAAAGATCAAAGGATCTTCTTGAGATCCTTTTTTTCTGCGCGTAATCTGCTGCTTGCAAACA
AAAAAACCACCGCTACCAGCGGTGGTTTGTTTGCCGGATCAAGAGCTACCAACTCTTTTTCCGAAGGTAA
CTGGCTTCAGCAGAGCGCAGATACCAAATACTGTTCTTCTAGTGTAGCCGTAGTTAGGCCACCACTTCAA
GAACTCTGTAGCACCGCCTACATACCTCGCTCTGCTAATCCTGTTACCAGTGGCTGCTGCCAGTGGCGAT
AAGTCGTGTCTTACCGGGTTGGACTCAAGACGATAGTTACCGGATAAGGCGCAGCGGTCGGGCTGAACGG
GGGGTTCGTGCACACAGCCCAGCTTGGAGCGAACGACCTACACCGAACTGAGATACCTACAGCGTGAGCT
ATGAGAAAGCGCCACGCTTCCCGAAGGGAGAAAGGCGGACAGGTATCCGGTAAGCGGCAGGGTCGGAACA
GGAGAGCGCACGAGGGAGCTTCCAGGGGGAAACGCCTGGTATCTTTATAGTCCTGTCGGGTTTCGCCACC
TCTGACTTGAGCGTCGATTTTTGTGATGCTCGTCAGGGGGGCGGAGCCTATGGAAAAACGCCAGCAACGC
GGCCTTTTTACGGTTCCTGGCCTTTTGCTGGCCTTTTGCTCACATGTTCTTTCCTGCGTTATCCCCTGAT
TCTGTGGATAACCGTATTACCGCCTTTGAGTGAGCTGATACCGCTCGCCGCAGCCGAACGACCGAGCGCA
GCGAGTCAGTGAGCGAGGAAGCGGAAGAGCGCCCAATACGCAAACCGCCTCTCCCCGCGCGTTGGCCGAT
TCATTAATGCAGCTGGCACGACAGGTTTCCCGACTGGAAAGCGGGCAGTGAGCGCAACGCAATTAATGTG
AGTTAGCTCACTCATTAGGCACCCCAGGCTTTACACTTTATGCTTCCGGCTCGTATGTTGTGTGGAATTG
TGAGCGGATAACAATTTCACACAGGAAACAGCTATGACCATGATTACGCCAAGCGCGCAATTAACCCTCA
CTAAAGGGAACAAAAGCTGGAGCTGCAAGCTTAATGTAGTCTTATGCAATACTCTTGTAGTCTTGCAACA
TGGTAACGATGAGTTAGCAACATGCCTTACAAGGAGAGAAAAAGCACCGTGCATGCCGATTGGTGGAAGT
AAGGTGGTACGATCGTGCCTTATTAGGAAGGCAACAGACGGGTCTGACATGGATTGGACGAACCACTGAA
TTGCCGCATTGCAGAGATATTGTATTTAAGTGCCTAGCTCGATACATAAACGGGTCTCTCTGGTTAGACC
AGATCTGAGCCTGGGAGCTCTCTGGCTAACTAGGGAACCCACTGCTTAAGCCTCAATAAAGCTTGCCTTG
AGTGCTTCAAGTAGTGTGTGCCCGTCTGTTGTGTGACTCTGGTAACTAGAGATCCCTCAGACCCTTTTAG
TCAGTGTGGAAAATCTCTAGCAGTGGCGCCCGAACAGGGACTTGAAAGCGAAAGGGAAACCAGAGGAGCT
CTCTCGACGCAGGACTCGGCTTGCTGAAGCGCGCACGGCAAGAGGCGAGGGGCGGCGACTGGTGAGTACG
CCAAAAATTTTGACTAGCGGAGGCTAGAAGGAGAGAGATGGGTGCGAGAGCGTCAGTATTAAGCGGGGGA
GAATTAGATCGCGATGGGAAAAAATTCGGTTAAGGCCAGGGGGAAAGAAAAAATATAAATTAAAACATAT
AGTATGGGCAAGCAGGGAGCTAGAACGATTCGCAGTTAATCCTGGCCTGTTAGAAACATCAGAAGGCTGT
AGACAAATACTGGGACAGCTACAACCATCCCTTCAGACAGGATCAGAAGAACTTAGATCATTATATAATA
CAGTAGCAACCCTCTATTGTGTGCATCAAAGGATAGAGATAAAAGACACCAAGGAAGCTTTAGACAAGAT
AGAGGAAGAGCAAAACAAAAGTAAGACCACCGCACAGCAAGCGGCCGCTGATCTTCAGACCTGGAGGAGG
AGATATGAGGGACAATTGGAGAAGTGAATTATATAAATATAAAGTAGTAAAAATTGAACCATTAGGAGTA
GCACCCACCAAGGCAAAGAGAAGAGTGGTGCAGAGAGAAAAAAGAGCAGTGGGAATAGGAGCTTTGTTCC
TTGGGTTCTTGGGAGCAGCAGGAAGCACTATGGGCGCAGCGTCAATGACGCTGACGGTACAGGCCAGACA
ATTATTGTCTGGTATAGTGCAGCAGCAGAACAATTTGCTGAGGGCTATTGAGGCGCAACAGCATCTGTTG
CAACTCACAGTCTGGGGCATCAAGCAGCTCCAGGCAAGAATCCTGGCTGTGGAAAGATACCTAAAGGATC
AACAGCTCCTGGGGATTTGGGGTTGCTCTGGAAAACTCATTTGCACCACTGCTGTGCCTTGGAATGCTAG
TTGGAGTAATAAATCTCTGGAACAGATTTGGAATCACACGACCTGGATGGAGTGGGACAGAGAAATTAAC
AATTACACAAGCTTAATACACTCCTTAATTGAAGAATCGCAAAACCAGCAAGAAAAGAATGAACAAGAAT
TATTGGAATTAGATAAATGGGCAAGTTTGTGGAATTGGTTTAACATAACAAATTGGCTGTGGTATATAAA
ATTATTCATAATGATAGTAGGAGGCTTGGTAGGTTTAAGAATAGTTTTTGCTGTACTTTCTATAGTGAAT
AGAGTTAGGCAGGGATATTCACCATTATCGTTTCAGACCCACCTCCCAACCCCGAGGGGACCCAGAGAGG
GCCTATTTCCCATGATTCCTTCATATTTGCATATACGATACAAGGCTGTTAGAGAGATAATTAGAATTAA
TTTGACTGTAAACACAAAGATATTAGTACAAAATACGTGACGTAGAAAGTAATAATTTCTTGGGTAGTTT
GCAGTTTTAAAATTATGTTTTAAAATGGACTATCATATGCTTACCGTAACTTGAAAGTATTTCGATTTCT
TGGCTTTATATATCTTGTGGAAAGGACGAAACACCGACTTGAAAAAGGGTCTTGACGTTTTAGAGCTAGA
AATAGCAAGTTAAAATAAGGCTAGTCCGTTATCAACTTGAAAAAGTGGCACCGAGTCGGTGCTTTTTTAA
GCTTGGCGTAACTAGATCTTGAGACAAATGGCAGTATTCATCCACAATTTTAAAAGAAAAGGGGGGATTG
GGGGGTACAGTGCAGGGGAAAGAATAGTAGACATAATAGCAACAGACATACAAACTAAAGAATTACAAAA
ACAAATTACAAAAATTCAAAATTTTCGGGTTTATTACAGGGACAGCAGAGATCCACTTTGGCGCCGGCTC
GAGGGGG
Features (pLannotate 1.2.2; 29 found; start..end, strand, type, name):
     14..80      +  CDS            small t antigen (fragment): SV40 (simian virus 40) small t antigen
    106..317     +  promoter       EF-1α core promoter: core promoter for human elongation factor EF-1α
    318..1256    +  intron         EF-1α intron A: intron upstream of the start codon of human EF-1α
   1278..1877    +  CDS            PuroR (fragment): puromycin N-acetyltransferase; pac from Streptomyces; confers resistance to puromycin
   1893..2481    +  misc_feature   WPRE: woodchuck hepatitis virus posttranscriptional regulatory element
   2532..2551    +  misc_feature   cPPT/CTS (fragment): central polypurine tract and central termination sequence of HIV-1
   2553..2786    +  LTR            3' LTR (ΔU3): self-inactivating 3' long terminal repeat (LTR) from HIV-1
   2864..2985    +  polyA_signal   SV40 poly(A) signal: SV40 polyadenylation signal
   3025..3160    +  rep_origin     SV40 ori: SV40 origin of replication
   3181..3199    -  promoter       T7 promoter: promoter for bacteriophage T7 RNA polymerase
   3207..3362    +  CDS            lacZα (fragment): LacZα fragment of β-galactosidase; lacZ fragment
   3367..3795    +  rep_origin     f1 ori (sequence partly withheld): f1 bacteriophage origin of replication; arrow indicates direction of (+) strand synthesis
   3848..3952    +  promoter       AmpR promoter: bla
   3953..4813    +  CDS            AmpR: β-lactamase; bla; confers resistance to ampicillin, carbenicillin, and related antibiotics
   4984..5572    +  rep_origin     ori: high-copy-number ColE1/pMB1/pBR322/pUC origin of replication
   5755..5847    +  CDS            lacI (fragment): lac repressor; lacI; The lac repressor binds to the lac operator to inhibit transcription in E. coli. This inhibition can be relieved by adding lactose or isopropyl-β-D-thiogalactopyranoside (IPTG).
   5860..5881    +  protein_bind   CAP binding site: CAP binding activates transcription in the presence of cAMP. E. coli catabolite activator protein
   5896..5926    +  promoter       lac promoter: promoter for the E. coli lac operon
   5934..5950    +  protein_bind   lac operator: The lac repressor binds to the lac operator to inhibit transcription in E. coli. This inhibition can be relieved by adding lactose or isopropyl-β-D-thiogalactopyranoside (IPTG). lac repressor encoded by lacI
   5995..6013    +  promoter       T3 promoter: promoter for bacteriophage T3 RNA polymerase
   6041..6267    +  promoter       RSV promoter: Rous sarcoma virus enhancer/promoter
   6268..6448    +  LTR            5' LTR (truncated): truncated 5' long terminal repeat (LTR) from HIV-1
   6495..6620    +  misc_feature   HIV-1 Ψ: packaging signal of human immunodeficiency virus type 1
   6604..6967    +  CDS            HIV-1 gag (fragment): gag protein from human immunodeficiency virus 1; gag
   7113..7346    +  misc_feature   RRE: The Rev response element (RRE) of HIV-1 allows for Rev-dependent mRNA export from the nucleus to the cytoplasm.
   7723..7749    +  CDS            Rev (fragment): human immunodeficiency virus 1 (HIV-1) Rev protein; rev; enhances nuclear export of unspliced and incompletely spliced viral mRNAs
   7753..7993    +  promoter       U6 promoter: RNA polymerase III promoter for human U6 snRNA
   8023..8098    +  misc_RNA       gRNA scaffold: guide RNA scaffold for the Streptococcus pyogenes CRISPR/Cas9 system
   8154..8271    +  misc_feature   cPPT/CTS: central polypurine tract and central termination sequence of HIV-1
