[The description below was written by a language model from this plasmid's Addgene catalogue record and pLannotate feature annotations shown in this document.]
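Description:
NME7 gRNA (BRDN0001148617) is a third-generation lentiviral CRISPR guide plasmid built on the lentiGuide-Puro backbone and designed to target human NME7, which encodes a nucleoside diphosphate kinase family member also known as NDK7 or nm23-H7. It belongs to a human kinome gRNA collection whose guides were chosen with optimized sgRNA design rules. In bacteria the 8.3 kb plasmid is maintained through a high-copy ColE1/pUC-type origin and selected with ampicillin via β-lactamase. The backbone also carries an f1 origin, an SV40 origin and leftover lac and T7/T3 cloning-vector elements.

The transfer cassette is framed by an RSV promoter-driven truncated HIV-1 5′ LTR and a self-inactivating ΔU3 3′ LTR. The RSV promoter makes genomic RNA production Tat-independent, and the ΔU3 deletion leaves the integrated provirus without LTR promoter activity. Between the LTRs lie the Ψ packaging signal with a gag fragment, the Rev response element for nuclear export of the full-length transcript, and a cPPT/CTS that aids nuclear import. The payload consists of two units. A human U6 RNA polymerase III promoter drives the 20-nt NME7 spacer fused to the Streptococcus pyogenes Cas9 gRNA scaffold. An EF-1α promoter with its intron A drives puromycin N-acetyltransferase, followed by a WPRE to enhance expression, allowing puromycin selection of transduced mammalian cells.

The plasmid does not encode Cas9, so it is meant to be used with a separate Cas9 lentiviral vector or in cells that already express Cas9. Its typical use is knockout or loss-of-function study of NME7 in human cells.
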