Addgene plasmid #76496: NME7 gRNA (BRDN0001148617)
Purpose: 3rd generation lentiviral gRNA plasmid targeting human NME7
Depositing lab: John Doench & David Root. Depositing organization: Broad Institute. Publication: Optimized sgRNA design to maximize activity and minimize off-target effects of CRISPR-Cas9. Doench JG, Fusi N, Sullender M, Hegde M, Vaimberg EW, Donovan KF, Smith I, Tothova Z, Wilen C, Orchard R, Virgin HW, Listgarten J, Root DE. Nat Biotechnol. 2016 Jan 18. doi: 10.1038/nbt.3437. PubMed 26780180.
Backbone
  Vector backbone: lentiGuide-Puro
  Backbone manufacturer: Zhang Lab (Addgene plasmid # 52963)
  Vector type: Mammalian Expression, Lentiviral, CRISPR
  Selectable markers: Puromycin
Growth in bacteria
  Bacterial resistance: Ampicillin, 100 μg/mL
  Growth temperature: 37°C
  Growth strain: DH5alpha
  Copy number: High Copy
Gene/Insert
  Gene/Insert name: NME7 (alt names: NME7; NM_013330.4)
  gRNA/shRNA sequence: ACTTGAAAAAGGGTCTTGAC
  Species: H. sapiens (human)
  Entrez Gene: NME7 (a.k.a. CFAP67, MN23H7, NDK 7, NDK7, nm23-H7)
  Promoter: hU6
  Cloning method: Unknown
  Sequencing primers: 5′ U6-F; 3′ pS2-R
Terms and licenses: Academic/Nonprofit Terms; Industry Terms: Not Available to Industry
Depositor comments: The gRNA was designed to target the following Genbank reference sequence(s): NM_013330.4,NM_197972.2. Note that this plasmid does NOT contain Cas9. It should be used in conjunction with lentiCas9-Blast (Addgene #52962) or otherwise with cell lines already expressing Cas9. Browse the full kinome gRNA library at http://www.addgene.org/pooled-library/broadgpp-human-kinome/ or visit http://www.broadinstitute.org/rnai/public/ for detailed protocols and information.
How to cite: NME7 gRNA (BRDN0001148617) was a gift from John Doench & David Root (Addgene plasmid # 76496 ; http://n2t.net/addgene:76496 ; RRID:Addgene_76496)
