>Addgene plasmid #76496 | NME7 gRNA (BRDN0001148617) | depositor partial sequence | sequence record 143956 | Target Sequence
ACTTGAAAAAGGGTCTTGAC
