>Addgene plasmid #76496 | NME7 gRNA (BRDN0001148617) | addgene partial sequence | sequence record 185951 | hU6-F
GTAGAAAGTAATAATTTCTTGGGTAGTTTGCAGTTTTAAAATTATGTTTTAAAATGGACTATCATATGCT
TACCGTAACTTGAAAGTATTTCGATTTCTTGGCTTTATATATCTTGTGGAAAGGACGAAACACCGACTTG
AAAAAGGGTCTTGACGTTTTAGAGCTAGAAATAGCAAGTTAAAATAAGGCTAGTCCGTTATCAACTTGAA
AAAGTGGCACCGAGTCGGTGCTTTTTTAAGCTTGGCGTAACTAGATCTTGAGACAAATGGCAGTATTCAT
CCACAATTTTAAAAGAAAAGGGGGGATTGGGGGGTACAGTGCAGGGGAAAGAATAGTAGACATAATAGCA
ACAGACATACAAACTAAAGAATTACAAAAACAAATTACAAAAATTCAAAATTTTCGGGTTTATTACAGGG
ACAGCAGAGATCCACTTTGGCGCCGGCTCGAGGGGGCCCGGGTGCAAAGATGGATAAAGTTTTAAACAGA
GAGGAATCTTTGCAGCTAATGGACCTTCTAGGTCTTGAAAGGAGTGGGAATTGGCTCCGGTGCCCGTCAG
TGGGCAGAGC
